Addgene plasmid #209340: pJRA107
Purpose: (Empty Backbone) Gateway cloning compatible binary vector for agrobacterium mediated transformation. Arabidopsis UBQ10 promoter expression of N-terminal mNeonGreen fusion protein.
Depositing lab: Lucia Strader. Depositing organization: Duke University. Publication: An improved toolkit of gateway- and gibson assembly-compatible vectors for protoplast transfection and agrobacterium-mediated plant transformation. Allen JR, Flanagan M, Pathak S, Emenecker SK, Emenecker RJ, Strader LC. BMC Res Notes. 2025 Apr 8;18(1):149. doi: 10.1186/s13104-025-07231-1. PubMed 40200324.
Backbone
  Vector backbone: pJRA-GW
  Vector type: Plant Expression
  Selectable markers: Basta
Growth in bacteria
  Bacterial resistance: Chloramphenicol and Spectinomycin, 25 & 50 μg/mL
  Growth temperature: 37°C
  Growth strain: ccdB Survival
  Copy number: High Copy
Gene/Insert
  Gene/Insert name: None
Terms and licenses: Academic/Nonprofit Terms; Industry Terms: Not Available to Industry
Depositor comments: Please visit https://doi.org/10.21203/rs.3.rs-3558280/v1 for preprint.
How to cite: pJRA107 was a gift from Lucia Strader (Addgene plasmid # 209340 ; http://n2t.net/addgene:209340 ; RRID:Addgene_209340)
