[The description below was written by a language model from this plasmid's Addgene catalogue record and pLannotate feature annotations shown in this document.]
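Description:
pJRA107 is an empty Gateway destination binary vector, built on the pJRA-GW backbone, for Agrobacterium-mediated plant transformation. The roughly 14 kb plasmid carries two replication systems outside the T-DNA. A high-copy ColE1/pUC-type origin with the pBR322 bom region supports propagation in E. coli. The pVS1 oriV, with its RepA replication protein and StaA stability protein, supports maintenance in Agrobacterium. Bacterial selection on the backbone comes from an aadA (SmR) gene conferring spectinomycin/streptomycin resistance. Because the unrecombined Gateway cassette also encodes chloramphenicol resistance and the ccdB toxin, the empty vector is selected on both antibiotics and must be grown in a ccdB-tolerant strain.

Nopaline-type left and right border repeats delimit the T-DNA, which holds two units. Next to the left border is a plant selection cassette in which the mannopine synthase promoter and terminator drive bar, the phosphinothricin acetyltransferase that confers Basta (glufosinate) resistance. The expression unit is described as driven by the Arabidopsis UBQ10 promoter. The feature table does not annotate this promoter, but an unannotated stretch lies upstream of the mNeonGreen coding sequence where it would be expected. mNeonGreen is followed by a short multiple cloning site, then the attR1–cat–ccdB–attR2 cassette and an octopine synthase terminator.

An LR reaction with an entry clone replaces the cat/ccdB segment with the gene of interest. This places the gene in frame downstream of mNeonGreen, so the fluorescent tag sits at the N-terminus of the fusion protein, while loss of ccdB counterselects against unrecombined vector. The construct is intended for constitutive expression and live imaging or localisation of tagged proteins in transgenic plants.
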