Features (pLannotate 1.2.2; 26 found; start..end, strand, type, name):
      1..25      +  misc_feature   LB T-DNA repeat: left border repeat from nopaline C58 T-DNA
    111..363     -  terminator     MAS terminator: mannopine synthase terminator
    376..924     -  CDS            bar: PAT_STRHY - Experimental evidence at protein level: Swiss-Prot protein existence level 1. Inactivates phosphinothricin (PPT) by transfer of an acetyl group from acetyl CoA. Can also acetylate demethylphosphinothricin but not PTT or glutamate. This enzyme is an effector of phosphinothricin tripeptide (PTT or bialaphos) resistance. From Streptomyces hygroscopicus. Introduced by genetic manipulation and expressed in glufosinate-tolerant maize by Dekalb Genetics.
    930..1310    -  promoter       MAS promoter: mannopine synthase promoter (Velten et al., 1984)
   2911..3618    +  CDS            mNeonGreen: mNeonGreen is a basic (constitutively fluorescent) green/yellow fluorescent protein published in 2013, derived from Branchiostoma lanceolatum. It is reported to be a very rapidly-maturing monomer with moderate acid sensitivity.
   3619..3683    +  misc_feature   MCS: multiple cloning site
   3688..3812    +  protein_bind   attR1: mutant version of attR; recombination site for the Gateway® LR reaction LR Clonase™
   3837..3867    +  promoter       lac UV5 promoter: E. coli lac promoter with an "up" mutation
   3891..3920    +  promoter       cat promoter (fragment): promoter of the E. coli cat gene encoding chloramphenicol acetyltransferase
   3921..4577    +  CDS            cat: CAT_ECOLX - Experimental evidence at protein level: Swiss-Prot protein existence level 1. This enzyme is an effector of chloramphenicol resistance in bacteria. From Escherichia coli. This protein is used as a marker in many commonly used cloning vectors, such as pACYC184.
   4759..4917    +  CDS            ccdA (fragment): CCDA_ECO57 - Also known as H, letA. Experimental evidence at protein level: Swiss-Prot protein existence level 1. Antitoxin component of a type II toxin-antitoxin (TA) system which inhibits the post-segregational killing (PSK) of plasmid-free cells, also referred to as a plasmid addiction system. Binds to and blocks the activity of CcdB; will also remove bound CcdB protein from the CcdB-GyrA complex by forming a CcdA-CcdB complex, a process termed rejuvenation. Functions as a transcriptional corepressor for the ccdAB operon, repression also requires CcdB (By similarity). From Escherichia coli
   4922..5224    +  CDS            ccdB: CCDB_ECOLI - Also known as G, letB, letD. Experimental evidence at protein level: Swiss-Prot protein existence level 1. Toxic component of a type II toxin-antitoxin (TA) system, functioning in plasmid maintainence. Responsible for the post- segregational killing (PSK) of plasmid-free cells, also referred to as a plasmid addiction system. Half-life of over 2 hours. Cell killing by CcdB is accompanied by filamentation, defects in chromosome and plasmid segregation, defects in cell division, formation of anucleate cells, decreased DNA synthesis and plasmid loss. Interferes with the activity of DN
   5268..5392    -  protein_bind   attR2: mutant version of attR; recombination site for the Gateway® LR reaction LR Clonase™
   5451..6158    +  terminator     OCS terminator: octopine synthase terminator
   6186..6340    +  CDS            lacZα (fragment): LacZα fragment of β-galactosidase; lacZ fragment
   6406..6430    +  misc_feature   RB T-DNA repeat: right border repeat from nopaline C58 T-DNA
   6770..7171    +  CDS            Y4CG_SINFN (fragment): Protein inferred from homology: Swiss-Prot protein existence level 3. From Sinorhizobium fredii (strain NBRC 101917 / NGR234).
   7731..8360    +  CDS            pVS1 StaA: stability protein from the Pseudomonas plasmid pVS1 (Heeb et al., 2000)
   8789..9862    +  CDS            pVS1 RepA: replication protein from the Pseudomonas plasmid pVS1 (Heeb et al., 2000)
   9928..10122   +  rep_origin     pVS1 oriV: origin of replication for the Pseudomonas plasmid pVS1 (Heeb et al., 2000)
  10325..10364   +  CDS            rop (fragment): Rop protein, which maintains plasmids at low copy number; rop
  10466..10606   +  misc_feature   bom: basis of mobility region from pBR322
  10792..11380   -  rep_origin     ori: high-copy-number ColE1/pMB1/pBR322/pUC origin of replication
  11454..11523   -  ncRNA          RNA-OUT: Accession: RF00240 - RNA-OUT
  12796..12852   +  CDS            GmR (fragment): gentamycin acetyltransferase; aacC1; confers resistance to gentamycin
  12859..13650   +  CDS            SmR: aminoglycoside adenylyltransferase (Murphy, 1985); aadA; confers resistance to spectinomycin and streptomycin
>Addgene plasmid #209340 | pJRA107 | addgene full sequence | sequence record 420461 | Addgene NGS Result
TGGCAGGATATATTGTGGTGTAAACAAATTGACGCTTAGACAACTTAATAACACATTGCGGACGTTTTTA
ATGTACTGAATTAACGCCGAATTAATTCGAGCTCGGATCTGATAATTTATTTGAAAATTCATAAGAAAAG
CAAACGTTACATGAATTGATGAAACAATACAAAGACAGATAAAGCCACGCACATTTAGGATATTGGCCGA
GATTACTGAATATTGAGTAAGATCACGGAATTTCTGACAGGAGCATGTCTTCAATTCAGCCCAAATGGCA
GTTGAAATACTCAAACCGCCCCATATGCAGGAGCGGATCATTCATTGTTTGTTTGGTTGCCTTTGCCAAC
ATGGGAGTCCAAGATTCTGCAGTCAAATCTCGGTGACGGGCAGGACCGGACGGGGCGGTACCGGCAGGCT
GAAGTCCAGCTGCCAGAAACCCACGTCATGCCAGTTCCCGTGCTTGAAGCCGGCCGCCCGCAGCATGCCG
CGGGGGGCATATCCGAGCGCCTCGTGCATGCGCACGCTCGGGTCGTTGGGCAGCCCGATGACAGCGACCA
CGCTCTTGAAGCCCTGTGCCTCCAGGGACTTCAGCAGGTGGGTGTAGAGCGTGGAGCCCAGTCCCGTCCG
CTGGTGGCGGGGGGAGACGTACACGGTCGACTCGGCCGTCCAGTCGTAGGCGTTGCGTGCCTTCCAGGGG
CCCGCGTAGGCGATGCCGGCGACCTCGCCGTCCACCTCGGCGACGAGCCAGGGATAGCGCTCCCGCAGAC
GGACGAGGTCGTCCGTCCACTCCTGCGGTTCCTGCGGCTCGGTACGGAAGTTGACCGTGCTTGTCTCGAT
GTAGTGGTTGACGATGGTGCAGACCGCCGGCATGTCCGCCTCGGTGGCACGGCGGATGTCGGCCGGGCGT
CGTTCTGGGCTCATCGATTCGATTTGGTGTATCGAGATTGGTTATGAAATTCAGATGCTAGTGTAATGTA
TTGGTAATTTGGGAAGATATAATAGGAAGCAAGGCTATTTATCCATTTCTGAAAAGGCGAAATGGCGTCA
CCGCGAGCGTCACGCGCATTCCGTTCTTGCTGTAAAGCGTTGTTTGGTACACTTTTGACTAGCGAGGCTT
GGCGTGTCAGCGTATCTATTCAAAAGTCGTTAATGGCTGCGGATCAAGAAAAAGTTGGAATAGAAACAGA
ATACCCGCGAAATTCAGGCCCGGTTGCCATGTCCTACACGCCGAAATAAACGACCAAATTAGTAGAAAAA
TAAAAACTGACTCGGATACTTACGTCACGTCTTGCGCACTGATTTGAAAAATCTCAGAATTCGCGACGTC
GAAGCACCCACCCTAAGCCACATTTTAATCCTTCTGTTGGCCATGCCCCATCAAAGTTGCACTTAACCCA
AGATTGTGGTGGAGCTTCCCATGTTTCTCGTCTGTCCCGACGGTGTTGTGGTTGGTGCTTTCCTTACATT
CTGAGCCTCTTTCCTTCTAATCCACTCATCTGCATCTTCTTGTGTCCTTACTAATACCTCATTGGTTCCA
AATTCCCTCCCTTTAAGCACCAGCTCGTTTCTGTTCTTCCACAGCCTCCCAAGTATCCAAGGGACTAAAG
CCTCCACATTCTTCAGATCAGGATATTCTTGTTTAAGATGTTGAACTCTATGGAGGTTTGTATGAACTGA
TGATCTAGGACCGGATAAGTTCCCTTCTTCATAGCGAACTTATTCAAAGAATGTTTTGTGTATCATTCTT
GTTACATTGTTATTAATGAAAAAATATTATTGGTCATTGGACTGAACACGAGTGTTAAATATGGACCAGG
CCCCAAATAAGATCCATTGATATATGAATTAAATAACAAGAATAAATCGAGTCACCAAACCACTTGCCTT
TTTTAACGAGACTTGTTCACCAACTTGATACAAAAGTCATTATCCTATGCAAATCAATAATCATACAAAA
ATATCCAATAACACTAAAAAATTAAAAGAAATGGATAATTTCACAATATGTTATACGATAAAGAAGTTAC
TTTTCCAAGAAATTCACTGATTTTATAAGCCCACTTGCATTAGATAAATGGCAAAAAAAAACAAAAAGGA
AAAGAAATAAAGCACGAAGAATTCTAGAAAATACGAAATACGCTTCAATGCAGTGGGACCCACGGTTCAA
TTATTGCCAATTTTCAGCTCCACCGTATATTTAAAAAATAAAACGATAATGCTAAAAAAATATAAATCGT
AACGATCGTTAAATCTCAACGGCTGGATCTTATGACGACCGTTAGAAATTGTGGTTGTCGACGAGTCAGT
AATAAACGGCGTCAAAGTGGTTGCAGCCGGCACACACGAGTCGTGTTTATCAACTCAAAGCACAAATACT
TTTCCTCAACCTAAAAATAAGGCAATTAGCCAAAAACAACTTTGCGTGTAAACAACGCTCAATACACGTG
TCATTTTATTATTAGCTATTGCTTCACCGCCTTAGCTTTCTCGTGACCTAGTCGTCCTCGTCTTTTCTTC
TTCTTCTTCTATAAAACAATACCCAAAGAGCTCTTCTTCTTCACAATTCAGATTTCAATTTCTCAAAATC
TTAAAAACTTTCTCTCAATTCTCTCTACCGTGATCAAGGTAAATTTCTGTGTTCCTTATTCTCTCAAAAT
CTTCGATTTTGTTTTCGTTCGATCCCAATTTCGTATATGTTCTTTGGTTTAGATTCTGTTAATCTTAGAT
CGAAGACGATTTTCTGGGTTTGATCGTTAGATATCATCTTAATTCTCGATTAGGGTTTCATAGATATCAT
CCGATTTGTTCAAATAATTTGAGTTTTGTCGAATAATTACTCTTCGATTTGTGATTTCTATCTAGATCTG
GTGTTAGTTTCTAGTTTGTGCGATCGAATTTGTCCTCGAGATGGTTAGTAAGGGGGAAGAGGATAACATG
GCATCACTCCCGGCTACCCATGAACTGCACATATTTGGAAGTATTAACGGCGTTGATTTTGACATGGTCG
GCCAGGGCACGGGAAACCCCAACGACGGATATGAGGAGCTTAATCTTAAAAGTACGAAGGGAGATTTGCA
GTTCTCTCCCTGGATACTGGTCCCGCATATCGGGTACGGTTTCCATCAATATCTGCCCTACCCCGACGGT
ATGAGTCCTTTCCAGGCTGCAATGGTGGACGGCTCTGGCTACCAAGTTCATAGGACGATGCAATTCGAGG
ACGGTGCAAGTCTTACAGTCAATTATAGATACACATATGAGGGTTCTCACATAAAGGGAGAGGCCCAGGT
GAAAGGGACGGGCTTCCCCGCTGATGGCCCCGTGATGACAAACTCACTCACGGCAGCCGACTGGTGTAGG
TCTAAAAAGACTTACCCTAACGACAAGACGATTATATCAACATTCAAATGGAGCTACACCACTGGGAATG
GCAAGCGTTACAGAAGTACTGCCAGGACAACATACACTTTTGCGAAGCCCATGGCTGCTAACTATCTAAA
AAACCAACCAATGTATGTTTTCAGAAAAACCGAGCTTAAGCACAGTAAGACTGAACTAAACTTTAAAGAG
TGGCAAAAGGCTTTTACGGATGTCATGGGTATGGACGAGCTTTACAAGTCCGGACTCAGATCACGAGCTC
AAGCTTCAAATTCTGCAGTCGACGGTACCGCGGGCCCGGGATCATCAACAAGTTTGTACAAAAAAGCTGA
ACGAGAAACGTAAAATGATATAAATATCAATATATTAAATTAGATTTTGCATAAAAAACAGACTACATAA
TACTGTAAAACACAACATATCCAGTCACTATGGCGGCCGCATTAGGCACCCCAGGCTTTACACTTTATGC
TTCCGGCTCGTATAATGTGTGGATTTTGAGTTAGGATCCGTCGAGATTTTCAGGAGCTAAGGAAGCTAAA
ATGGAGAAAAAAATCACTGGATATACCACCGTTGATATATCCCAATGGCATCGTAAAGAACATTTTGAGG
CATTTCAGTCAGTTGCTCAATGTACCTATAACCAGACCGTTCAGCTGGATATTACGGCCTTTTTAAAGAC
CGTAAAGAAAAATAAGCACAAGTTTTATCCGGCCTTTATTCACATTCTTGCCCGCCTGATGAATGCTCAT
CCGGAGTTCCGTATGGCAATGAAAGACGGTGAGCTGGTGATATGGGATAGTGTTCACCCTTGTTACACCG
TTTTCCATGAGCAAACTGAAACGTTTTCATCGCTCTGGAGTGAATACCACGACGATTTCCGGCAGTTTCT
ACACATATATTCGCAAGATGTGGCGTGTTACGGTGAAAACCTGGCCTATTTCCCTAAAGGGTTTATTGAG
AATATGTTTTTCGTCTCAGCCAATCCCTGGGTGAGTTTCACCAGTTTTGATTTAAACGTGGCCAATATGG
ACAACTTCTTCGCCCCCGTTTTCACCATGGGCAAATATTATACGCAAGGCGACAAGGTGCTGATGCCGCT
GGCGATTCAGGTTCATCATGCCGTTTGTGATGGCTTCCATGTCGGCAGAATGCTTAATGAATTACAACAG
TACTGCGATGAGTGGCAGGGCGGGGCGTAAAGATCTGGATCCGGCTTACTAAAAGCCAGATAACAGTATG
CGTATTTGCGCGCTGATTTTTGCGGTATAAGAATATATACTGATATGTATACCCGAAGTATGTCAAAAAG
AGGTATGCTATGAAGCAGCGTATTACAGTGACAGTTGACAGCGACAGCTATCAGTTGCTCAAGGCATATA
TGATGTCAATATCTCCGGTCTGGTAAGCACAACCATGCAGAATGAAGCCCGTCGTCTGCGTGCCGAACGC
TGGAAAGCGGAAAATCAGGAAGGGATGGCTGAGGTCGCCCGGTTTATTGAAATGAACGGCTCTTTTGCTG
ACGAGAACAGGGGCTGGTGAAATGCAGTTTAAGGTTTACACCTATAAAAGAGAGAGCCGTTATCGTCTGT
TTGTGGATGTACAGAGTGATATTATTGACACGCCCGGGCGACGGATGGTGATCCCCCTGGCCAGTGCACG
TCTGCTGTCAGATAAAGTCTCCCGTGAACTTTACCCGGTGGTGCATATCGGGGATGAAAGCTGGCGCATG
ATGACCACCGATATGGCCAGTGTGCCGGTCTCCGTTATCGGGGAAGAAGTGGCTGATCTCAGCCACCGCG
AAAATGACATCAAAAACGCCATTAACCTGATGTTCTGGGGAATATAAATGTCAGGCTCCCTTATACACAG
CCAGTCTGCAGGTCGACCATAGTGACTGGATATGTTGTGTTTTACAGTATTATGTAGTCTGTTTTTTATG
CAAAATCTAATTTAATATATTGATATTTATATCATTTTACGTTTCTCGTTCAGCTTTCTTGTACAAAGTG
GTTGATGATCCTAGGTGAGTCTAGAGAGTTAATTAAGACCCGGGACTAGTCCCTAGAGTCCTGCTTTAAT
GAGATATGCGAGACGCCTATGATCGCATGATATTTGCTTTCAATTCTGTTGTGCACGTTGTAAAAAACCT
GAGCATGTGTAGCTCAGATCCTTACCGCCGGTTTCGGTTCATTCTAATGAATATATCACCCGTTACTATC
GTATTTTTATGAATAATATTCTCCGTTCAATTTACTGATTGTACCCTACTACTTATATGTACAATATTAA
AATGAAAACAATATATTGTGCTGAATAGGTTTATAGCGACATCTATGATAGAGCGCCACAATAACAAACA
ATTGCGTTTTATTATTACAAATCCAATTTTAAAAAAAGCGGCAGAACCGGTCAAACCTAAAAGACTGATT
ACATAAATCTTATTCAAATTTCAAAAGTGCCCCAGGGGCTAGTATCTACGACACACCGAGCGGCGAACTA
ATAACGCTCACTGAAGGGAACTCCGGTTCCCCGCCGGCGCGCATGGGTGAGATTCCTTGAAGTTGAGTAT
TGGCCGTCCGCTCTACCGAAAGTTACGGGCACCATTCAACCCGGTCCAGCACGGCGGCCGGGTAACCGAC
TTGCTGCCCCGAGAATTATGCAGCATTTTTTTGGTGTATGTGGGCCCCAAATGAAGTGCAGGTCAAACCT
TGACAGTGACGACAAATCGTTGGGCGGGTCCAGGGCGAATTTTGCGACAACATGTCGAGGCTCAGCAGGA
CCTGCATGCAGGCATGCAAGCTTGGCACTGGCCGTCGTTTTACAACGTCGTGACTGGGAAAACCCTGGCG
TTACCCAACTTAATCGCCTTGCAGCACATCCCCCTTTCGCCAGCTGGCGTAATAGCGAAGAGGCCCGCAC
CGATCGCCCTTCCCAACAGTTGCGCAGCCTGAATGGCGAATGCTAGAGCAGCTTGAGCTTGGATCAGATT
GTCGTTTCCCGCCTTCAGTTTAAACTATCAGTGTTTGACAGGATATATTGGCGGGTAAACCTAAGAGAAA
AGAGCGTTTATTAGAATAATCGGATATTTAAAAGGGCGTGAAAAGGTTTATCCGTTCGTCCATTTGTATG
TGCATGCCAACCACAGGGTTCCCCTCGGGATCAAAGTACTTTGATCCAACCCCTCCGCTGCTATAGTGCA
GTCGGCTTCTGACGTTCAGTGCAGCCGTCTTCTGAAAACGACATGTCGCACAAGTCCTAAGTTACGCGAC
AGGCTGCCGCCCTGCCCTTTTCCTGGCGTTTTCTTGTCGCGTGTTTTAGTCGCATAAAGTAGAATACTTG
CGACTAGAACCGGAGACATTACGCCATGAACAAGAGCGCCGCCGCTGGCCTGCTGGGCTATGCCCGCGTC
AGCACCGACGACCAGGACTTGACCAACCAACGGGCCGAACTGCACGCGGCCGGCTGCACCAAGCTGTTTT
CCGAGAAGATCACCGGCACCAGGCGCGACCGCCCGGAGCTGGCCAGGATGCTTGACCACCTACGCCCTGG
CGACGTTGTGACAGTGACCAGGCTAGACCGCCTGGCCCGCAGCACCCGCGACCTACTGGACATTGCCGAG
CGCATCCAGGAGGCCGGCGCGGGCCTGCGTAGCCTGGCAGAGCCGTGGGCCGACACCACCACGCCGGCCG
GCCGCATGGTGTTGACCGTGTTCGCCGGCATTGCCGAGTTCGAGCGTTCCCTAATCATCGACCGCACCCG
GAGCGGGCGCGAGGCCGCCAAGGCCCGAGGCGTGAAGTTTGGCCCCCGCCCTACCCTCACCCCGGCACAG
ATCGCGCACGCCCGCGAGCTGATCGACCAGGAAGGCCGCACCGTGAAAGAGGCGGCTGCACTGCTTGGCG
TGCATCGCTCGACCCTGTACCGCGCACTTGAGCGCAGCGAGGAAGTGACGCCCACCGAGGCCAGGCGGCG
CGGTGCCTTCCGTGAGGACGCATTGACCGAGGCCGACGCCCTGGCGGCCGCCGAGAATGAACGCCAAGAG
GAACAAGCATGAAACCGCACCAGGACGGCCAGGACGAACCGTTTTTCATTACCGAAGAGATCGAGGCGGA
GATGATCGCGGCCGGGTACGTGTTCGAGCCGCCCGCGCACGTCTCAACCGTGCGGCTGCATGAAATCCTG
GCCGGTTTGTCTGATGCCAAGCTGGCGGCCTGGCCGGCCAGCTTGGCCGCTGAAGAAACCGAGCGCCGCC
GTCTAAAAAGGTGATGTGTATTTGAGTAAAACAGCTTGCGTCATGCGGTCGCTGCGTATATGATGCGATG
AGTAAATAAACAAATACGCAAGGGGAACGCATGAAGGTTATCGCTGTACTTAACCAGAAAGGCGGGTCAG
GCAAGACGACCATCGCAACCCATCTAGCCCGCGCCCTGCAACTCGCCGGGGCCGATGTTCTGTTAGTCGA
TTCCGATCCCCAGGGCAGTGCCCGCGATTGGGCGGCCGTGCGGGAAGATCAACCGCTAACCGTTGTCGGC
ATCGACCGCCCGACGATTGACCGCGACGTGAAGGCCATCGGCCGGCGCGACTTCGTAGTGATCGACGGAG
CGCCCCAGGCGGCGGACTTGGCTGTGTCCGCGATCAAGGCAGCCGACTTCGTGCTGATTCCGGTGCAGCC
AAGCCCTTACGACATATGGGCCACCGCCGACCTGGTGGAGCTGGTTAAGCAGCGCATTGAGGTCACGGAT
GGAAGGCTACAAGCGGCCTTTGTCGTGTCGCGGGCGATCAAAGGCACGCGCATCGGCGGTGAGGTTGCCG
AGGCGCTGGCCGGGTACGAGCTGCCCATTCTTGAGTCCCGTATCACGCAGCGCGTGAGCTACCCAGGCAC
TGCCGCCGCCGGCACAACCGTTCTTGAATCAGAACCCGAGGGCGACGCTGCCCGCGAGGTCCAGGCGCTG
GCCGCTGAAATTAAATCAAAACTCATTTGAGTTAATGAGGTAAAGAGAAAATGAGCAAAAGCACAAACAC
GCTAAGTGCCGGCCGTCCGAGCGCACGCAGCAGCAAGGCTGCAACGTTGGCCAGCCTGGCAGACACGCCA
GCCATGAAGCGGGTCAACTTTCAGTTGCCGGCGGAGGATCACACCAAGCTGAAGATGTACGCGGTACGCC
AAGGCAAGACCATTACCGAGCTGCTATCTGAATACATCGCGCAGCTACCAGAGTAAATGAGCAAATGAAT
AAATGAGTAGATGAATTTTAGCGGCTAAAGGAGGCGGCATGGAAAATCAAGAACAACCAGGCACCGACGC
CGTGGAATGCCCCATGTGTGGAGGAACGGGCGGTTGGCCAGGCGTAAGCGGCTGGGTTGCCTGCCGGCCC
TGCAATGGCACTGGAACCCCCAAGCCCGAGGAATCGGCGTGAGCGGTCGCAAACCATCCGGCCCGGTACA
AATCGGCGCGGCGCTGGGTGATGACCTGGTGGAGAAGTTGAAGGCCGCGCAGGCCGCCCAGCGGCAACGC
ATCGAGGCAGAAGCACGCCCCGGTGAATCGTGGCAAGCGGCCGCTGATCGAATCCGCAAAGAATCCCGGC
AACCGCCGGCAGCCGGTGCGCCGTCGATTAGGAAGCCGCCCAAGGGCGACGAGCAACCAGATTTTTTCGT
TCCGATGCTCTATGACGTGGGCACCCGCGATAGTCGCAGCATCATGGACGTGGCCGTTTTCCGTCTGTCG
AAGCGTGACCGACGAGCTGGCGAGGTGATCCGCTACGAGCTTCCAGACGGGCACGTAGAGGTTTCCGCAG
GGCCGGCCGGCATGGCCAGTGTGTGGGATTACGACCTGGTACTGATGGCGGTTTCCCATCTAACCGAATC
CATGAACCGATACCGGGAAGGGAAGGGAGACAAGCCCGGCCGCGTGTTCCGTCCACACGTTGCGGACGTA
CTCAAGTTCTGCCGGCGAGCCGATGGCGGAAAGCAGAAAGACGACCTGGTAGAAACCTGCATTCGGTTAA
ACACCACGCACGTTGCCATGCAGCGTACGAAGAAGGCCAAGAACGGCCGCCTGGTGACGGTATCCGAGGG
TGAAGCCTTGATTAGCCGCTACAAGATCGTAAAGAGCGAAACCGGGCGGCCGGAGTACATCGAGATCGAG
CTAGCTGATTGGATGTACCGCGAGATCACAGAAGGCAAGAACCCGGACGTGCTGACGGTTCACCCCGATT
ACTTTTTGATCGATCCCGGCATCGGCCGTTTTCTCTACCGCCTGGCACGCCGCGCCGCAGGCAAGGCAGA
AGCCAGATGGTTGTTCAAGACGATCTACGAACGCAGTGGCAGCGCCGGAGAGTTCAAGAAGTTCTGTTTC
ACCGTGCGCAAGCTGATCGGGTCAAATGACCTGCCGGAGTACGATTTGAAGGAGGAGGCGGGGCAGGCTG
GCCCGATCCTAGTCATGCGCTACCGCAACCTGATCGAGGGCGAAGCATCCGCCGGTTCCTAATGTACGGA
GCAGATGCTAGGGCAAATTGCCCTAGCAGGGGAAAAAGGTCGAAAAGGTCTCTTTCCTGTGGATAGCACG
TACATTGGGAACCCAAAGCCGTACATTGGGAACCGGAACCCGTACATTGGGAACCCAAAGCCGTACATTG
GGAACCGGTCACACATGTAAGTGACTGATATAAAAGAGAAAAAAGGCGATTTTTCCGCCTAAAACTCTTT
AAAACTTATTAAAACTCTTAAAACCCGCCTGGCCTGTGCATAACTGTCTGGCCAGCGCACAGCCGAAGAG
CTGCAAAAAGCGCCTACCCTTCGGTCGCTGCGCTCCCTACGCCCCGCCGCTTCGCGTCGGCCTATCGCGG
CCGCTGGCCGCTCAAAAATGGCTGGCCTACGGCCAGGCAATCTACCAGGGCGCGGACAAGCCGCGCCGTC
GCCACTCGACCGCCGGCGCCCACATCAAGGCACCCTGCCTCGCGCGTTTCGGTGATGACGGTGAAAACCT
CTGACACATGCAGCTCCCGGAGACGGTCACAGCTTGTCTGTAAGCGGATGCCGGGAGCAGACAAGCCCGT
CAGGGCGCGTCAGCGGGTGTTGGCGGGTGTCGGGGCGCAGCCATGACCCAGTCACGTAGCGATAGCGGAG
TGTATACTGGCTTAACTATGCGGCATCAGAGCAGATTGTACTGAGAGTGCACCATATGCGGTGTGAAATA
CCGCACAGATGCGTAAGGAGAAAATACCGCATCAGGCGCTCTTCCGCTTCCTCGCTCACTGACTCGCTGC
GCTCGGTCGTTCGGCTGCGGCGAGCGGTATCAGCTCACTCAAAGGCGGTAATACGGTTATCCACAGAATC
AGGGGATAACGCAGGAAAGAACATGTGAGCAAAAGGCCAGCAAAAGGCCAGGAACCGTAAAAAGGCCGCG
TTGCTGGCGTTTTTCCATAGGCTCCGCCCCCCTGACGAGCATCACAAAAATCGACGCTCAAGTCAGAGGT
GGCGAAACCCGACAGGACTATAAAGATACCAGGCGTTTCCCCCTGGAAGCTCCCTCGTGCGCTCTCCTGT
TCCGACCCTGCCGCTTACCGGATACCTGTCCGCCTTTCTCCCTTCGGGAAGCGTGGCGCTTTCTCATAGC
TCACGCTGTAGGTATCTCAGTTCGGTGTAGGTCGTTCGCTCCAAGCTGGGCTGTGTGCACGAACCCCCCG
TTCAGCCCGACCGCTGCGCCTTATCCGGTAACTATCGTCTTGAGTCCAACCCGGTAAGACACGACTTATC
GCCACTGGCAGCAGCCACTGGTAACAGGATTAGCAGAGCGAGGTATGTAGGCGGTGCTACAGAGTTCTTG
AAGTGGTGGCCTAACTACGGCTACACTAGAAGGACAGTATTTGGTATCTGCGCTCTGCTGAAGCCAGTTA
CCTTCGGAAAAAGAGTTGGTAGCTCTTGATCCGGCAAACAAACCACCGCTGGTAGCGGTGGTTTTTTTGT
TTGCAAGCAGCAGATTACGCGCAGAAAAAAAGGATCTCAAGAAGATCCTTTGATCTTTTCTACGGGGTCC
TGATGAATCCCCTAATGATTTTGGTAAAAATCATTAAGTTAAGGTGGATACACATCTTGTCATATGATCA
AATGGTTTCGCGAAAAATCAATAATCAGACAACAAGATGTGCGAACTCGATATTTTACACGACTCTCTTT
ACCAATTCTGCCCCGAATTACACTTAAAACGACTCAACAGCTTAACGTTGGCTTGCCACGCATTACTTGA
CTGTAAAACTCTCACTCTTACCGAACTTGGCCGTAACCTGCCAACCAAAGCGAGAACAAAACATAACATC
AAACGAATCGACCGATTGTTAGGTAATCGTCACCTCCACAAAGAGCGACTCGCTGTATACCGTTGGCATG
CTAGCTTTATCTGTTCGGGCAATACGATGCCCATTGTACTTGTTGACTGGTCTGATATTCGTGAGCAAAA
ACGACTTATGGTATTGCGAGCTTCAGTCGCACTACACGGTCGTTCTGTTACTCTTTATGAGAAAGCGTTC
CCGCTTTCAGAGCAATGTTCAAAGAAAGCTCATGACCAATTTCTAGCCGACCTTGCGAGCATTCTACCGA
GTAACACCACACCGCTCATTGTCAGTGATGCTGGCTTTAAAGTGCCATGGTATAAATCCGTTGAGAAGCT
GGGTTGGTACTGGTTAAGTCGAGTAAGAGGAAAAGTACAATATGCAGACCTAGGAGCGGAAAACTGGAAA
CCTATCAGCAACTTACATGATATGTCATCTAGTCACTCAAAGACTTTAGGCTATAAGAGGCTGACTAAAA
GCAATCCAATCTCATGCCAAATTCTATTGTATAAATCTCGCTCTAAAGGCCGAAAAAATCAGCGCTCGAC
ACGGACTCATTGTCACCACCCGTCACCTAAAATCTACTCAGCGTCGGCAAAGGAGCCATGGGTTCTAGCA
ACTAACTTACCTGTTGAAATTCGAACACCCAAACAACTTGTTAATATCTATTCGAAGCGAATGCAGATTG
AAGAAACCTTCCGAGACTTGAAAAGTCCTGCCTACGGACTAGGCCTACGCCATAGCCGAACGAGCAGCTC
AGAGCGTTTTGATATCATGCTGCTAATCGCCCTGATGCTTCAACTAACATGTTGGCTTGCGGGCGTTCAT
GCTCAGAAACAAGGTTGGGACAAGCACTTCCAGGCTAACACAGTCAGAAATCGAAACGTACTCTCAACAG
TTCGCTTAGGCATGGAAGTTTTGCGGCATTCTGGCTACACAATAACAAGGGAAGACTTACTCGTGGCTGC
AACCCTACTAGCTCAAAATTTATTCACACATGGTTACGCTTTGGGGAAATTATGAGGGGATCTCTCAGTA
CGGGGTCTGACGCTCAGTGGAACGAAAACTCACGTTAAGGGATTTTGGTCATGCAATGTTATGGAGCAGC
AACGATGTTACGCAGCAGGGCAGTCGCCCTAAAACAAAGTTAAACATCATGAGGGAAGCGGTGATCGCCG
AAGTATCGACTCAACTATCAGAGGTAGTTGGCGTCATCGAGCGCCATCTCGAACCGACGTTGCTGGCCGT
ACATTTGTACGGCTCCGCAGTGGATGGCGGCCTGAAGCCACACAGTGATATTGATTTGCTGGTTACGGTG
ACCGTAAGGCTTGATGAAACAACGCGGCGAGCTTTGATCAACGACCTTTTGGAAACTTCGGCTTCCCCTG
GAGAGAGCGAGATTCTCCGCGCTGTAGAAGTCACCATTGTTGTGCACGACGACATCATTCCGTGGCGTTA
TCCAGCTAAGCGCGAACTGCAATTTGGAGAATGGCAGCGCAATGACATTCTTGCAGGTATCTTCGAGCCA
GCCACGATCGACATTGATCTGGCTATCTTGCTGACAAAAGCAAGAGAACATAGCGTTGCCTTGGTAGGTC
CAGCGGCGGAGGAACTCTTTGATCCGGTTCCTGAACAGGATCTATTTGAGGCGCTAAATGAAACCTTAAC
GCTATGGAACTCGCCGCCCGACTGGGCTGGCGATGAGCGAAATGTAGTGCTTACGTTGTCCCGCATTTGG
TACAGCGCAGTAACCGGCAAAATCGCGCCGAAGGATGTCGCTGCCGACTGGGCAATGGAGCGCCTGCCGG
CCCAGTATCAGCCCGTCATACTTGAAGCTAGACAGGCTTATCTTGGACAAGAAGAAGATCGCTTGGCCTC
GCGCGCAGATCAGTTGGAAGAATTTGTCCACTACGTGAAAGGCGAGATCACCAAGGTAGTCGGCAAATAA
TAACAAGACGAACTCCAATTCACTGTTCCTTGCATTCTAAAACCTTAAATACCAGAAAACAGCTTTTTCA
AAGTTGTTTTCAAAGTTGGCGTATAACATAGTATCGACGGAGCCGATTTTGAAACCGCGGTGATCACAGG
CAGCAACGCTCTGTCATCGTTACAATCAACATGCTACCCTCCGCGAGATCATCCGTGTTTCAAACCCGGC
AGCTTAGTTGCCGTTCTTCCGAATAGCATCGGTAACATGAGCAAAGTCTGCCGCCTTACAACGGCTCTCC
CGCTGACGCCGTCCCGGACTGATGGGCTGCCTGTATCGAGTGGTGATTTTGTGCCGAGCTGCCGGTCGGG
GAGCTGTTGGCTGGCTGG
